Addgene plasmid #40600: pTH646-2µ-RLuc
Depositing lab: Tobias von der Haar. Depositing organization: London and South East University Group (LASE). Publication: Translation elongation can control translation initiation on eukaryotic mRNAs. Chu D, Kazana E, Bellanger N, Singh T, Tuite MF, von der Haar T. EMBO J. 2014 Jan 1;33(1):21-34. doi: 10.1002/embj.201385651. Epub 2013 Dec 19. PubMed 24357599.
Backbone
  Vector backbone: pBEVY-U
  Backbone manufacturer: Miller et al (1998) Nucleic Acids Res 26(15):3577-3583
  Backbone size w/o insert (bp): 6518
  Total vector size (bp): 7466
  Vector type: Yeast Expression
  Selectable markers: URA3
Growth in bacteria
  Bacterial resistance: Ampicillin, 100 μg/mL
  Growth temperature: 37°C
  Growth strain: DH5alpha
  Copy number: High Copy
Gene/Insert
  Gene/Insert name: Renilla Luciferase (alt name: RLuc)
  Species: S. cerevisiae (budding yeast)
  Insert size (bp): 948
  Promoter: ADH1
  Cloning method: Restriction Enzyme; 5′ cloning site XmaI (not destroyed); 3′ cloning site EcoRI (not destroyed)
  Sequencing primers: 5′ ADH1; 3′ unknown
Resource information
  A portion of this plasmid was derived from a plasmid made by: The RLuc gene originated from a plasmid kindly provided by Dr David Bedwell (University of Alabama, Birmingham). Salas-Marco J, Bedwell DM (2004) Molecular and Cellular Biology 24:7769-7778.
Terms and licenses: Academic/Nonprofit Terms; Industry Terms: Not Available to Industry
How to cite: pTH646-2µ-RLuc was a gift from Tobias von der Haar (Addgene plasmid # 40600 ; http://n2t.net/addgene:40600 ; RRID:Addgene_40600)
