[The description below was written by a language model from this plasmid's Addgene catalogue record and pLannotate feature annotations shown in this document.]
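Description:
pTH646-2µ-RLuc is a yeast expression plasmid built on the pBEVY-U backbone, a bidirectional expression vector for Saccharomyces cerevisiae. It is an E. coli–yeast shuttle vector. In bacteria it replicates at high copy from a ColE1/pUC-type origin and is selected through the β-lactamase (AmpR) gene. In yeast it is maintained as a multicopy episome by the 2µ origin and selected by uracil prototrophy through the URA3 marker, which can also be counterselected with 5-FOA. The catalogue gives a total size of about 7.5 kb, which agrees closely with the annotated sequence record.

The payload is the Renilla luciferase (RLuc) coding sequence, cloned between XmaI and EcoRI sites. It sits downstream of the constitutive yeast ADH1 promoter and is followed by the ADH2 terminator. The catalogue lists the insert species as S. cerevisiae, although the feature table matches the open reading frame to the Renilla reniformis luciferase protein; the entry probably reflects the expression host. Placed back to back with the ADH1 promoter and reading in the opposite direction is the GAP (TDH3) promoter, followed by a short polylinker fragment and the ADH1 terminator. This second arm of the pBEVY cassette appears to be empty, so it remains potentially available for a second gene. Residual lac promoter/operator, lacI and tet promoter fragments are leftovers from the backbone.

The plasmid provides constitutive, high-copy expression of a luminescent reporter in yeast. The associated publication studies how translation elongation influences initiation on eukaryotic mRNAs, which suggests use as a quantitative reporter of protein output, though the record does not state its exact experimental role.
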