Features (pLannotate 1.2.2; 18 found; start..end, strand, type, name):
    183..771     -  rep_origin     ori: high-copy-number ColE1/pMB1/pBR322/pUC origin of replication
    942..1802    -  CDS            AmpR: β-lactamase; bla; confers resistance to ampicillin, carbenicillin, and related antibiotics
   1803..1907    -  promoter       AmpR promoter: bla
   2023..2238    +  promoter       URA3 promoter: S. cerevisiae URA3
   2239..3042    +  CDS            URA3: orotidine-5'-phosphate decarboxylase, required for uracil biosynthesis; S. cerevisiae URA3; yeast auxotrophic marker, counterselectable with 5-fluoroorotic acid (5-FOA)
   3132..3148    +  promoter       tet promoter (fragment): E. coli promoter for tetracycline efflux protein gene
   3153..4499    +  rep_origin     2μ ori: yeast 2μ plasmid origin of replication
   4524..4823    -  terminator     ADH2 terminator: transcription terminator for the S. cerevisiae alcohol dehydrogenase 2 (ADH2) gene
   4854..5786    -  CDS            LUCI_RENRE: Experimental evidence at protein level: Swiss-Prot protein existence level 1. Upon binding the substrate, the enzyme catalyzes an oxygenation, producing a very short-lived hydroperoxide that cyclizes into a dioxetanone structure, which collapses, releasing a CO(2) molecule. The spontaneous breakdown of the dioxetanone releases the energy (about 50 kcal/mole) that is necessary to generate the excited state of the coelenteramide product, which is the singlet form of the monoanion. In vivo the product undergoes the process of nonradiative energy transfer to an accessory protein, a green fluoresce
   5794..6185    -  promoter       ADH1 promoter: S. cerevisiae ADH1; promoter for alcohol dehydrogenase 1
   6198..6841    +  promoter       GAP promoter: S. cerevisiae TDH3; promoter for glyceraldehyde-3-phosphate dehydrogenase
   6843..6878    +  misc_feature   MCS (fragment): pUC18/19 multiple cloning site
   6872..7006    +  CDS            ADH1 (fragment): ADH1_YEAST - Also known as ADC1. Experimental evidence at protein level: Swiss-Prot protein existence level 1. This isozyme preferentially catalyzes the conversion of primary unbranched alcohols to their corresponding aldehydes. Also shows activity toward secondary alcohols. From Saccharomyces cerevisiae (strain ATCC 204508 / S288c) (Baker's yeast).
   7010..7197    +  terminator     ADH1 terminator: S. cerevisiae ADH1; transcription terminator for the S. cerevisiae alcohol dehydrogenase 1 (ADH1) gene
   7268..7284    -  protein_bind   lac operator: The lac repressor binds to the lac operator to inhibit transcription in E. coli. This inhibition can be relieved by adding lactose or isopropyl-β-D-thiogalactopyranoside (IPTG). lac repressor encoded by lacI
   7292..7322    -  promoter       lac promoter: promoter for the E. coli lac operon
   7337..7358    -  protein_bind   CAP binding site: CAP binding activates transcription in the presence of cAMP. E. coli catabolite activator protein
   7371..7463    -  CDS            lacI (fragment): lac repressor; lacI; The lac repressor binds to the lac operator to inhibit transcription in E. coli. This inhibition can be relieved by adding lactose or isopropyl-β-D-thiogalactopyranoside (IPTG).
>Addgene plasmid #40600 | pTH646-2µ-RLuc | depositor full sequence | sequence record 56721 | pTH646-2µ-RLuc sequence 7463 bps
TCTTCCGCTTCCTCGCTCACTGACTCGCTGCGCTCGGTCGTTCGGCTGCGGCGAGCGGTATCAGCTCACT
CAAAGGCGGTAATACGGTTATCCACAGAATCAGGGGATAACGCAGGAAAGAACATGTGAGCAAAAGGCCA
GCAAAAGGCCAGGAACCGTAAAAAGGCCGCGTTGCTGGCGTTTTTCCATAGGCTCCGCCCCCCTGACGAG
CATCACAAAAATCGACGCTCAAGTCAGAGGTGGCGAAACCCGACAGGACTATAAAGATACCAGGCGTTTC
CCCCTGGAAGCTCCCTCGTGCGCTCTCCTGTTCCGACCCTGCCGCTTACCGGATACCTGTCCGCCTTTCT
CCCTTCGGGAAGCGTGGCGCTTTCTCATAGCTCACGCTGTAGGTATCTCAGTTCGGTGTAGGTCGTTCGC
TCCAAGCTGGGCTGTGTGCACGAACCCCCCGTTCAGCCCGACCGCTGCGCCTTATCCGGTAACTATCGTC
TTGAGTCCAACCCGGTAAGACACGACTTATCGCCACTGGCAGCAGCCACTGGTAACAGGATTAGCAGAGC
GAGGTATGTAGGCGGTGCTACAGAGTTCTTGAAGTGGTGGCCTAACTACGGCTACACTAGAAGGACAGTA
TTTGGTATCTGCGCTCTGCTGAAGCCAGTTACCTTCGGAAAAAGAGTTGGTAGCTCTTGATCCGGCAAAC
AAACCACCGCTGGTAGCGGTGGTTTTTTTGTTTGCAAGCAGCAGATTACGCGCAGAAAAAAAGGATCTCA
AGAAGATCCTTTGATCTTTTCTACGGGGTCTGACGCTCAGTGGAACGAAAACTCACGTTAAGGGATTTTG
GTCATGAGATTATCAAAAAGGATCTTCACCTAGATCCTTTTAAATTAAAAATGAAGTTTTAAATCAATCT
AAAGTATATATGAGTAAACTTGGTCTGACAGTTACCAATGCTTAATCAGTGAGGCACCTATCTCAGCGAT
CTGTCTATTTCGTTCATCCATAGTTGCCTGACTCCCCGTCGTGTAGATAACTACGATACGGGAGGGCTTA
CCATCTGGCCCCAGTGCTGCAATGATACCGCGAGACCCACGCTCACCGGCTCCAGATTTATCAGCAATAA
ACCAGCCAGCCGGAAGGGCCGAGCGCAGAAGTGGTCCTGCAACTTTATCCGCCTCCATCCAGTCTATTAA
TTGTTGCCGGGAAGCTAGAGTAAGTAGTTCGCCAGTTAATAGTTTGCGCAACGTTGTTGCCATTGCTACA
GGCATCGTGGTGTCACGCTCGTCGTTTGGTATGGCTTCATTCAGCTCCGGTTCCCAACGATCAAGGCGAG
TTACATGATCCCCCATGTTGTGCAAAAAAGCGGTTAGCTCCTTCGGTCCTCCGATCGTTGTCAGAAGTAA
GTTGGCCGCAGTGTTATCACTCATGGTTATGGCAGCACTGCATAATTCTCTTACTGTCATGCCATCCGTA
AGATGCTTTTCTGTGACTGGTGAGTACTCAACCAAGTCATTCTGAGAATAGTGTATGCGGCGACCGAGTT
GCTCTTGCCCGGCGTCAATACGGGATAATACCGCGCCACATAGCAGAACTTTAAAAGTGCTCATCATTGG
AAAACGTTCTTCGGGGCGAAAACTCTCAAGGATCTTACCGCTGTTGAGATCCAGTTCGATGTAACCCACT
CGTGCACCCAACTGATCTTCAGCATCTTTTACTTTCACCAGCGTTTCTGGGTGAGCAAAAACAGGAAGGC
AAAATGCCGCAAAAAAGGGAATAAGGGCGACACGGAAATGTTGAATACTCATACTCTTCCTTTTTCAATA
TTATTGAAGCATTTATCAGGGTTATTGTCTCATGAGCGGATACATATTTGAATGTATTTAGAAAAATAAA
CAAATAGGGGTTCCGCGCACATTTCCCCGAAAAGTGCCACCTGACGTCTAAGAAACCATTATTATCATGA
CATTAACCTATAAAAATAGGCGTATCACGAGGCCCTTTCGTCTTCAAGAATTAGCTTTTCAATTCAATTC
ATCATTTTTTTTTTATTCTTTTTTTTGATTTCGGTTTCTTTGAAATTTTTTTGATTCGGTAATCTCCGAA
CAGAAGGAAGAACGAAGGAAGGAGCACAGACTTAGATTGGTATATATACGCATATGTAGTGTTGAAGAAA
CATGAAATTGCCCAGTATTCTTAACCCAACTGCACAGAACAAAAACATGCAGGAAACGAAGATAAATCAT
GTCGAAAGCTACATATAAGGAACGTGCTGCTACTCATCCTAGTCCTGTTGCTGCCAAGCTATTTAATATC
ATGCACGAAAAGCAAACAAACTTGTGTGCTTCATTGGATGTTCGTACCACCAAGGAATTACTGGAGTTAG
TTGAAGCATTAGGTCCCAAAATTTGTTTACTAAAAACACATGTGGATATCTTGACTGATTTTTCCATGGA
GGGCACAGTTAAGCCGCTAAAGGCATTATCCGCCAAGTACAATTTTTTACTCTTCGAAGACAGAAAATTT
GCTGACATTGGTAATACAGTCAAATTGCAGTACTCTGCGGGTGTATACAGAATAGCAGAATGGGCAGACA
TTACGAATGCACACGGTGTGGTGGGCCCAGGTATTGTTAGCGGTTTGAAGCAGGCGGCAGAAGAAGTAAC
AAAGGAACCTAGAGGCCTTTTGATGTTAGCAGAATTGTCATGCAAGGGCTCCCTATCTACTGGAGAATAT
ACTAAGGGTACTGTTGACATTGCGAAGAGCGACAAAGATTTTGTTATCGGCTTTATTGCTCAAAGAGACA
TGGGTGGAAGAGATGAAGGTTACGATTGGTTGATTATGACACCCGGTGTGGGTTTAGATGACAAGGGAGA
CGCATTGGGTCAACAGTATAGAACCGTGGATGATGTGGTCTCTACAGGATCTGACATTATTATTGTTGGA
AGAGGACTATTTGCAAAGGGAAGGGATGCTAAGGTAGAGGGTGAACGTTACAGAAAAGCAGGCTGGGAAG
CATATTTGAGAAGATGCGGCCAGCAAAACTAAAAAACTGTATTATAAGTAAATGCATGTATACTAAACTC
ACAAATTAGAGCTTCAATTTAATTATATCAGTTATTACCCAATTCTCATGTTTGACAGCTTATCATCGGA
TCGATCCAATATCAAAGGAAATGATAGCATTGAAGGATGAGACTAATCCAATTGAGGAGTGGCAGCATAT
AGAACAGCTAAAGGGTAGTGCTGAAGGAAGCATACGATACCCCGCATGGAATGGGATAATATCACAGGAG
GTACTAGACTACCTTTCATCCTACATAAATAGACGCATATAAGTACGCATTTAAGCATAAACACGCACTA
TGCCGTTCTTCTCATGTATATATATATACAGGCAACACGCAGATATAGGTGCGACGTGAACAGTGAGCTG
TATGTGCGCAGCTCGCGTTGCATTTTCGGAAGCGCTCGTTTTCGGAAACGCTTTGAAGTTCCTATTCCGA
AGTTCCTATTCTCTAGCTAGAAAGTATAGGAACTTCAGAGCGCTTTTGAAAACCAAAAGCGCTCTGAAGA
CGCACTTTCAAAAAACCAAAAACGCACCGGACTGTAACGAGCTACTAAAATATTGCGAATACCGCTTCCA
CAAACATTGCTCAAAAGTATCTCTTTGCTATATATCTCTGTGCTATATCCCTATATAACCTACCCATCCA
CCTTTCGCTCCTTGAACTTGCATCTAAACTCGACCTCTACATTTTTTATGTTTATCTCTAGTATTACTCT
TTAGACAAAAAAATTGTAGTAAGAACTATTCATAGAGTGAATCGAAAACAATACGAAAATGTAAACATTT
CCTATACGTAGTATATAGAGACAAAATAGAAGAAACCGTTCATAATTTTCTGACCAATGAAGAATCATCA
ACGCTATCACTTTCTGTTCACAAAGTATGCGCAATCCACATCGGTATAGAATATAATCGGGGATGCCTTT
ATCTTGAAAAAATGCACCCGCAGCTTCGCTAGTAATCAGTAAACGCGGGAAGTGGAGTCAGGCTTTTTTT
ATGGAAGAGAAAATAGACACCAAAGTAGCCTTCTTCTAACCTTAACGGACCTACAGTGCAAAAAGTTATC
AAGAGACTGCATTATAGAGCGCACAAAGGAGAAAAAAAGTAATCTAAGATGCTTTGTTAGAAAAATAGCG
CTCTCGGGATGCATTTTTGTAGAACAAAAAAGAAGTATAGATTCTTTGTTGGTAAAATAGCGCTCTCGCG
TTGCATTTCTGTTCTGTAAAAATGCAGCTCAGATTCTTTGTTTGAAAAATTAGCGCTCTCGCGTTGCATT
TTTGTTTTACAAAAATGAAGCACAGATTCTTCGTTGGTAAAATAGCGCTTTCGCGTTGCATTTCTGTTCT
GTAAAAATGCAGCTCAGATTCTTTGTTTGAAAAATTAGCGCTCTCGCGTTGCATTTTTGTTCTACAAAAT
GAAGCACAGATGCTTCGTTCCGCTCGAGGGCATGCGAAGGAAAATGAGAAATATCGAGGGAGACGATTCA
GAGGAGCAGGACAAACTATAACCGACTGTTTGTTGGAGGATGCCGTACATAACGAACACTGCTGAAGCTA
CCATGTCTACAGTTTAGAGGAATGGGTACAACTCACAGGCGAGGGATGGTGTTCACTCGTGCTAGCAAAC
GCGGTGGGAGCAAAAAGTAGAATATTATCTTTTATTCGTGAAACTTCGAACACTGTCATCTAAAGATGCT
ATATACTAATATAGGCATACTTGATAATGGAAACTATAAATCGTGAAGGCATAGGAGATCCGCTTATTTA
GAAGTGTCGAATTCTTACGACATTTGTTCATTTTTGAGAACTCGCTCAACGAACGATTTGATATATTTTC
CCATTTCATCAGGTGCATCTTCTTGCGAAAAATGAAGACCTTTTACTTTGACAAATTCAGTATTAGGAAA
CTTCTTGGCACCTTCAACAATAGCATTGGAAAAGAATCCTGGGTCCGATTCAATAAACATTTTTGGTAAA
TCATCACTTGCACGTAGATAAGCATTATAATTCCTAACAATTTGTACAACGTCAGGTTTACCACCTTTTA
CTAACGGGATTTCACGAGGCCATGATAATGTTGGACGACGAACTTCACCTTTCTCTTTGAATGGTTCAAG
ATATGCTGCAAATTCTTCTGGTTCTAACTTTCTCATGATTTTTGATGGCAACATGGTTTCCACGAAGAAG
TTATTCTCCAAAACCATTTTTTCTCCTTCTTCAGATTTGATCAACGCAATATCTTCTTCAATATCAGGCC
ATTCATCCCATGATTCAATCACATCTACTACACTTTCAGCGTGAACTATTGCTTTGATCTTATCTTGATG
CTCATAGCTATAATGAAATGCCAAACAAGCACCCCAATCATGGCCGACAAAAATGATCTTCTTTGGTAAA
TTAAGAAGTTCAAACCATGCAGTAAGATATTTGTAATGATCAAGTAACCTATAAGAACCATTACCAGATT
TGCCTGATTTGCCCATACCAATAAGGTCTGGTATAATACACCGCGCTACTGGCTCAATATGTGGCACAAC
ATGTCGCCATAAATAAGAAGAGGCCGCGTTACCATGTAAAAAAATAACAGCATTTTCTGCATGTTTTTCT
GAATCATAATAATTAATAAATGAATCAAGAACATTCATTTGTTTACATCTGGCCCACCACTGCGGACCAG
TTATCATCCGTTTCCTTTGTTCTGGATCATAAACTTTCGAAGTCATCCCGGGGAGTTGATTGTAGCTTGG
TATAGCTTGAAATATTGTGCAGAAAAAGAAACAAGGAAGAAAGGGAACGAGAACAATGACGAGGAAACAA
AAGATTAATAATTGCAGGTCTATTTATACTTGATAGCAAGACAGCAAACTTTTTTTATTTCAAATTCAAG
TAACTGGAAGGAAGGCCGTATACCGTTGCTCATTAGAGAGTAGTGTGCGTGAATGAAGGAAGGAAAAAGT
TTCGTGTGTTCGAAGATACCCCTCATCAGCTCTGGAACAACGACATCTGTTGGTGCTGTCTTTGTCGTTA
ATTTTTTCCTTTAGTGTCTTCCATCATTTTTTTTGTCATTGCGGATATGGTGAGACAACAACGGGGGAGA
GAGAAAAGAAAAAAAAAGAAAAGAATCCGGGAGTTTATCATTATCAATACTGCCATTTCAAAGAATACGT
AAATAATTAATAGTAGTGATTTTCCTAACTTTATTTAGTCAAAAAATTAGCCTTTTAATTCTGCTGTAAC
CCGTACATGCCCAAAATAGGGGGCGGGTTACACAGAATATATAACATCGTAGGTGTCTGGGTGAACAGTT
TATTCCTGGCATCCACTAAATATAATGGAGCCCGCTTTTTAAGCTGGCATCCAGAAAAAAAAAGAATCCC
AGCACCAAAATATTGTTTTCTTCACCAACCATCAGTTCATAGGTCCATTCTCTTAGCGCAACTACAGAGA
ACAGGGGCACAAACAGGCAAAAAACGGGCACAACCTCAATGGAGTGATGCAACCTGCCTGGAGTAAATGA
TGACACAAGGCAATTGACCCACGCATGTATCTATCTCATTTTCTTACACCTTCTATTACCTTCTGCTCTC
TCTGATTTGGAAAAAGCTGAAAAAAAAGGTTGAAACCAGTTCCCTGAAATTATTCCCCTACTTGACTAAT
AAGTATATAAAGACGGTAGGTATTGATTGTAATTCTGTAAATCTATTTCTTAAACTTCTTAAATTCTACT
TTTATAGTTAGTCTTTTTTTTAGTTTTAAAACACCAAGAACTTAGTTTCGACGGATCCTCTAGAGTCGAC
CTGCAGGCATGCAAGCTTTGGACTTCTTCGCCAGAGGTTTGGTCAAGTCTCCAATCAAGGTTGTCGGCTT
GTCTACCTTGCCAGAAATTTACGAAAAGATGGAAAAGGGTCAAATCGTTGGTAGATACGTTGTTGACACT
TCTAAATAAGCGAATTTCTTATGATTTATGATTTTTATTATTAAATAAGTTATAAAAAAAATAAGTGTAT
ACAAATTTTAAAGTGACTCTTAGGTTTTAAAACGAAAATTCTTATTCTTGAGTAACTCTTTCCTGTAGGT
CAGGTTGCTTTCTCAGGTATAGCATGAGGTCGCTCTTATTGACCACACCTCTACCGGCATGCCGGAAATT
CCCCTACCCTATGAAAAGCTTGGCGTAATCATGGTCATAGCTGTTTCCTGTGTGAAATTGTTATCCGCTC
ACAATTCCACACAACATACGAGCCGGAAGCATAAAGTGTAAAGCCTGGGGTGCCTAATGAGTGAGCTAAC
TCACATTAATTGCGTTGCGCTCACTGCCCGCTTTCCAGTCGGGAAACCTGTCGTGCCAGCTGCATTAATG
AATCGGCCAACGCGCGGGGAGAGGCGGTTTGCGTATTGGGCGC
