>Addgene plasmid #40600 | pTH646-2µ-RLuc | addgene partial sequence | sequence record 54648 | yADH1-F 5'-ATACGGCCTTCCTTCCAGTT-3'
GTTTGCTGTCTTGCTATCAAGTATAAATAGACCTGCAATTATTAATCTTTTGTTTCCTCGTCATTGTTCT
CGTTCCCTTTCTTCCTTGTTTCTTTTTCTGCACAATATTTCAAGCTATACCAAGCTACAATCAACTCCCC
GGGATGACTTCGAAAGTTTATGATCCAGAACAAAGGAAACGGATGATAACTGGTCCGCAGTGGTGGGCCA
GATGTAAACAAATGAATGTTCTTGATTCATTTATTAATTATTATGATTCAGAAAAACATGCAGAAAATGC
TGTTATTTTTTTACATGGTAACGCGGCCTCTTCTTATTTATGGCGACATGTTGTGCCACATATTGAGCCA
GTAGCGCGGTGTATTATACCAGACCTTATTGGTATGGGCAAATCAGGCAAATCTGGTAATGGTTCTTATA
GGTTACTTGATCATTACAAATATCTTACTGCATGGTTTGAACTTCTTAATTTACCAAAGAAGATCATTTT
TGTCGGCCATGATTGGGGTGCTTGTTTGGCATTTCATTATAGCTATGAGCATCAAGATAAGATCAAAGCA
ATAGTTCACGCTGAAAGTGTAGTAGATGTGATTGAATCATGGGATGAATGGCCTGATATTGAAGAAGATA
TTGCGTTGATCAAATCTGAAGAAGGAGAAAAAATGGTTTTGGAGAATAACTTCTTCGTGGAAACCATGTT
GCCATCAAAAATCATGAGAAAGTTAGAACCAGAAGAATTTGCAGCATATCTTGAACCATTCAAAGAGAAA
GGTGAAGTTCGTCGTCCAACATTATCATGGCCTCGTGAAATCCCGTTAGTAAAAGGTGGTAAACC
