>Addgene plasmid #40600 | pTH646-2µ-RLuc | addgene partial sequence | sequence record 55556 | M13rev
TTCGACCGGCATGCCGGTAGAGGTGTGGTCAATAAGAGCGACCTCATGCTATACCTGAGAAAGCAACCTG
ACCTACAGGAAAGAGTTACTCAAGAATAAGAATTTTCGTTTTAAAACCTAAGAGTCACTTTAAAATTTGT
ATACACTTATTTTTTTTATAACTTATTTAATAATAAAAATCATAAATCATAAGAAATTCGCTTATTTAGA
AGTGTCAACAACGTATCTACCAACGATTTGACCCTTTTCCATCTTTTCGTAAATTTCTGGCAAGGTAGAC
AAGCCGACAACCTTGATTGGAGACTTGACCAAACCTCTGGCGAAGAAGTCCAAAGCTTGCATGCCTGCAG
GTCGACTCTAGAGGATCCGTCGAAACTAAGTTCTTGGTGTTTTAAAACTAAAAAAAAGACTAACTATAAA
AGTAGAATTTAAGAAGTTTAAGAAATAGATTTACAGAATTACAATCAATACCTACCGTCTTTATATACTT
ATTAGTCAAGTAGGGGAATAATTTCAGGGAACTGGTTTCAACCTTTTTTTTCAGCTTTTTCCAAATCAGA
GAGAGCAGAAGGTAATAGAAGGTGTAAGAAAATGAGATAGATACATGCGTGGGTCAATTGCCTTGTGTCA
TCATTTACTCCAGGCAGGTTGCATCACTCCATTGAGGTTGTGCCCGTTTTTTGCCTGTTTGTGCCCCTGT
TCTCTGTAGTTGCGCTAAGAGAATGGACCTATGAACTGATGGTTGGTGAAGAAAACAATATTTTGGTGCT
GGGATTCTTTTTTTTTCTGGATGCCAGCTTAAAAAGCGGGCTCCATTATATT
